Addgene plasmid #161028: PgACR1_EYFP_pcDNA3.1
Purpose: Expresses PgACR1 in mammalian cells
Depositing lab: John Spudich. Depositing organization: University of Texas Health Science Center at Houston. Publication: RubyACRs, nonalgal anion channelrhodopsins with highly red-shifted absorption. Govorunova EG, Sineshchekov OA, Li H, Wang Y, Brown LS, Spudich JL. Proc Natl Acad Sci U S A. 2020 Sep 15;117(37):22833-22840. doi: 10.1073/pnas.2005981117. Epub 2020 Sep 1. PubMed 32873643.
Backbone
  Vector backbone: pcDNA3.1
  Backbone manufacturer: Invitrogen
  Vector type: Mammalian Expression
Growth in bacteria
  Bacterial resistance: Ampicillin, 100 μg/mL
  Growth temperature: 37°C
  Growth strain: DH5alpha
  Copy number: High Copy
Gene/Insert
  Gene/Insert name: PgACR1
  Species: Phaeocystis globosa
  Insert size (bp): 900
  GenBank ID: MT002472
  Tag / fusion protein: EYFP (C terminal on insert)
  Cloning method: Restriction Enzyme; 5′ cloning site BamHI (not destroyed); 3′ cloning site NotI (not destroyed)
  Sequencing primers: 5′ TAATACGACTCACTATAGGG
Terms and licenses: Academic/Nonprofit Terms; Industry Terms: Not Available to Industry
How to cite: PgACR1_EYFP_pcDNA3.1 was a gift from John Spudich (Addgene plasmid # 161028 ; http://n2t.net/addgene:161028 ; RRID:Addgene_161028)
