[The description below was written by a language model from this plasmid's Addgene catalogue record and pLannotate feature annotations shown in this document.]
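Description:
PgACR1_EYFP_pcDNA3.1 is a mammalian expression plasmid built on the Invitrogen pcDNA3.1 backbone that drives production of PgACR1, an anion channelrhodopsin from the marine haptophyte alga Phaeocystis globosa, fused at its C terminus to EYFP. The roughly 900 bp opsin coding region was cloned between BamHI and NotI sites, both of which remain intact. In the sequenced 7,083 nt record it occupies the unannotated stretch between the T7 promoter and the EYFP open reading frame; the annotation software did not recognise the opsin itself. Transcription is driven by the human cytomegalovirus immediate early enhancer and promoter and terminated by the bovine growth hormone polyadenylation signal. The T7 promoter upstream of the insert serves as a sequencing primer site and would permit in vitro transcription. A V5 epitope tag sequence lies downstream of EYFP, but the record does not indicate whether it is in frame and translated, and only EYFP is listed as a tag. A short match to an HIV-1 LTR fragment next to the CMV promoter is most likely an annotation artefact rather than a functional viral element.

The plasmid is propagated in E. coli through a high-copy ColE1/pUC-type origin with ampicillin selection from the β-lactamase gene, and it also carries an f1 origin for single-stranded DNA production. An SV40 early promoter drives a neomycin phosphotransferase cassette ending in an SV40 polyadenylation signal, allowing G418 selection of stably transfected mammalian cells. The construct is intended for heterologous expression of PgACR1 in mammalian cells, where the EYFP fusion marks expressing cells. It was deposited with a study of anion channelrhodopsins with red-shifted absorption, which fits use in characterising light-gated anion currents and in optogenetic inhibition work.
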