Features (pLannotate 1.2.2; 21 found; start..end, strand, type, name):
     68..447     +  enhancer       CMV enhancer: human cytomegalovirus immediate early enhancer
    448..651     +  promoter       CMV promoter: human cytomegalovirus (CMV) immediate early promoter
    647..680     +  LTR            5' LTR (truncated) (fragment): truncated 5' long terminal repeat (LTR) from HIV-1
    696..714     +  promoter       T7 promoter: promoter for bacteriophage T7 RNA polymerase
   1668..2384    +  CDS            EYFP: enhanced YFP mammalian codon-optimized
   2414..2455    +  CDS            V5 tag: epitope tag from simian virus 5
   2511..2735    +  polyA_signal   bGH poly(A) signal: bovine growth hormone polyadenylation signal
   2739..2760    +  promoter       SV40 promoter (fragment): SV40 enhancer and early promoter
   2781..3209    +  rep_origin     f1 ori (sequence partly withheld): f1 bacteriophage origin of replication; arrow indicates direction of (+) strand synthesis
   3223..3552    +  promoter       SV40 promoter: SV40 enhancer and early promoter
   3619..4410    +  CDS            neo: KKA2_KLEPN - Also known as kan, nptII. Experimental evidence at protein level: Swiss-Prot protein existence level 1. Resistance to kanamycin, neomycin, paromomycin, ribostamycin, butirosin and gentamicin B. From Klebsiella pneumoniae.
   4436..4594    +  CDS            ble (fragment): BLE_KLEPN - Experimental evidence at protein level: Swiss-Prot protein existence level 1. Binding protein with a strong affinity to the bleomycin family of antibiotics. Binds to CL990; an antimitotic-antibiotic compound. From Klebsiella pneumoniae.
   4589..4710    +  polyA_signal   SV40 poly(A) signal: SV40 polyadenylation signal
   4783..4799    -  protein_bind   lac operator: The lac repressor binds to the lac operator to inhibit transcription in E. coli. This inhibition can be relieved by adding lactose or isopropyl-β-D-thiogalactopyranoside (IPTG). lac repressor encoded by lacI
   4807..4837    -  promoter       lac promoter: promoter for the E. coli lac operon
   4852..4873    -  protein_bind   CAP binding site: CAP binding activates transcription in the presence of cAMP. E. coli catabolite activator protein
   4886..4978    -  CDS            lacI (fragment): lac repressor; lacI; The lac repressor binds to the lac operator to inhibit transcription in E. coli. This inhibition can be relieved by adding lactose or isopropyl-β-D-thiogalactopyranoside (IPTG).
   5161..5749    -  rep_origin     ori: high-copy-number ColE1/pMB1/pBR322/pUC origin of replication
   5920..6780    -  CDS            AmpR: β-lactamase; bla; confers resistance to ampicillin, carbenicillin, and related antibiotics
   6781..6885    -  promoter       AmpR promoter: bla
   6944..6996    -  misc_feature   bom (fragment): basis of mobility region from pBR322
>Addgene plasmid #161028 | PgACR1_EYFP_pcDNA3.1 | addgene full sequence | sequence record 316230 | Addgene NGS Result
ATGAAGAATCTGCTTAGGGTTAGGCGTTTTGCGCTGCTTCGCGATGTACGGGCCAGATATACGCGTTGAC
ATTGATTATTGACTAGTTATTAATAGTAATCAATTACGGGGTCATTAGTTCATAGCCCATATATGGAGTT
CCGCGTTACATAACTTACGGTAAATGGCCCGCCTGGCTGACCGCCCAACGACCCCCGCCCATTGACGTCA
ATAATGACGTATGTTCCCATAGTAACGCCAATAGGGACTTTCCATTGACGTCAATGGGTGGAGTATTTAC
GGTAAACTGCCCACTTGGCAGTACATCAAGTGTATCATATGCCAAGTACGCCCCCTATTGACGTCAATGA
CGGTAAATGGCCCGCCTGGCATTATGCCCAGTACATGACCTTATGGGACTTTCCTACTTGGCAGTACATC
TACGTATTAGTCATCGCTATTACCATGGTGATGCGGTTTTGGCAGTACATCAATGGGCGTGGATAGCGGT
TTGACTCACGGGGATTTCCAAGTCTCCACCCCATTGACGTCAATGGGAGTTTGTTTTGGCACCAAAATCA
ACGGGACTTTCCAAAATGTCGTAACAACTCCGCCCCATTGACGCAAATGGGCGGTAGGCGTGTACGGTGG
GAGGTCTATATAAGCAGAGCTCTCTGGCTAACTAGAGAACCCACTGCTTACTGGCTTATCGAAATTAATA
CGACTCACTATAGGGAGACCCAAGCTGGCTAGTTAAGCTTGGTACCGAGCTCGGATCCATGGCCAACACC
GACATCGGCGTGAATATCTTCCTGCTGATCGTGAGCATCATGGAGCTGCTGCTGCTGCAGATCGGCCACA
TGAGAGATAAGGTGAAGTGGGAGGCCATGTGGGTCATCTTCATCGAGTGCGTGGCCTACGGCAGCTCCAT
CATCTCCCCCGACGAGGGCTTTGTGACAATGCACCTGGAGAACGGCATGCAGATCGAGTGGCTGAGATAT
GTGGGCTGGATTCTGACCTGTCCTGTGCTGCTGATGACACTGGTGTCTATGACCACAGCAGAGGGAACCA
AGCCACCTACAGTGCGCCTGGTGCCTCTGCTGGTGTGCAATCTGACCATGGTGCTGTTCGGCATCACATC
CGGCTCTGTGCTGGAGCCAACCAAGTGGTACGTGTTTGGAATCGGCGTGTGCTTCGGAGGAGTGGTGTTT
TCTAGCGTGGTGCAGTGCCTGTGGGCCCTGTATTGTGACTCTCAGAACGATAGCATCAAGTGCGTGAGCG
CCCTGCTGGCCCTGACCTTCATCACAGGCTGGGGCATCTTCCCATGTAATTTTGTGGTGGGCCACTCCGG
CTTTGGCATCGTGTCTGACCAGTTCTACATCACCATGTTTGTGATCGGCGATCTGCTGTCCAAGAACATC
TGGGTGGCAGTGGCCGTGTGGAGGAACCACCTGGTGGACCTGGCCAATGCACAGCAGGCAGATGAGGAGG
CCGCCCTGGAGATGCAGCAGGCACAGCAGGGAGCAGACGGCAAGGCCGCCCTGGACCAGATCGATGTGCA
GCGGTTTGAGCAGGAGTCTGTGCCAGATTGGCGGGGCAATCCCAGAATGGCCCGGAGAGGCAGCTGCTCC
ACCCTGATCCTGAACGAAGTGAATGCCGTGACACCCGAGAGGAAGCGCGCGGCCGCCGTGAGCAAGGGCG
AGGAGCTGTTCACCGGGGTGGTGCCCATCCTGGTCGAGCTGGACGGCGACGTAAACGGCCACAAGTTCAG
CGTGTCCGGCGAGGGCGAGGGCGATGCCACCTACGGCAAGCTGACCCTGAAGTTCATCTGCACCACCGGC
AAGCTGCCCGTGCCCTGGCCCACCCTCGTGACCACCTTCGGCTACGGCCTGCAGTGCTTCGCCCGCTACC
CCGACCACATGAAGCAGCACGACTTCTTCAAGTCCGCCATGCCCGAAGGCTACGTCCAGGAGCGCACCAT
CTTCTTCAAGGACGACGGCAACTACAAGACCCGCGCCGAGGTGAAGTTCGAGGGCGACACCCTGGTGAAC
CGCATCGAGCTGAAGGGCATCGACTTCAAGGAGGACGGCAACATCCTGGGGCACAAGCTGGAGTACAACT
ACAACAGCCACAACGTCTATATCATGGCCGACAAGCAGAAGAACGGCATCAAGGTGAACTTCAAGATCCG
CCACAACATCGAGGACGGCAGCGTGCAGCTCGCCGACCACTACCAGCAGAACACCCCCATCGGCGACGGC
CCCGTGCTGCTGCCCGACAACCACTACCTGAGCTACCAGTCCGCCCTGAGCAAAGACCCCAACGAGAAGC
GCGATCACATGGTCCTGCTGGAGTTCGTGACCGCCGCCGGGATCACTCTCGGCATGGACGAGCTGTACAA
GTAACATATGCTCTAGAGGGCCCGCGGTTCGAAGGTAAGCCTATCCCTAACCCTCTCCTCGGTCTCGATT
CTACGCGTACCGGTCATCATCACCATCACCATTGAGTTTAAACCCGCTGATCAGCCTCGACTGTGCCTTC
TAGTTGCCAGCCATCTGTTGTTTGCCCCTCCCCCGTGCCTTCCTTGACCCTGGAAGGTGCCACTCCCACT
GTCCTTTCCTAATAAAATGAGGAAATTGCATCGCATTGTCTGAGTAGGTGTCATTCTATTCTGGGGGGTG
GGGTGGGGCAGGACAGCAAGGGGGAGGATTGGGAAGACAATAGCAGGCATGCTGGGGATGCGGTGGGCTC
TATGGCTTCTGAGGCGGAAAGAACCAGCTGGGGCTCTAGGGGGTATCCCC
[124 nt withheld, positions 2781-2904]
C
[91 nt withheld, positions 2906-2996]
A
[49 nt withheld, positions 2998-3046]
CCTTTGACGTTGGAGTCCACGTTCTTT
[37 nt withheld, positions 3074-3110]
ACCCTATCTCGGTCTATTCTTTTGATTTATAAGGGATTTTGCCGATTTCGGCCTATTGGTTAAAAAATGA
GCTGATTTAACAAAAATTTAACGCGAATTAATTCTGTGGAATGTGTGTCAGTTAGGGTGTGGAAAGTCCC
CAGGCTCCCCAGCAGGCAGAAGTATGCAAAGCATGCATCTCAATTAGTCAGCAACCAGGTGTGGAAAGTC
CCCAGGCTCCCCAGCAGGCAGAAGTATGCAAAGCATGCATCTCAATTAGTCAGCAACCATAGTCCCGCCC
CTAACTCCGCCCATCCCGCCCCTAACTCCGCCCAGTTCCGCCCATTCTCCGCCCCATGGCTGACTAATTT
TTTTTATTTATGCAGAGGCCGAGGCCGCCTCTGCCTCTGAGCTATTCCAGAAGTAGTGAGGAGGCTTTTT
TGGAGGCCTAGGCTTTTGCAAAAAGCTCCCGGGAGCTTGTATATCCATTTTCGGATCTGATCAAGAGACA
GGATGAGGATCGTTTCGCATGATTGAACAAGATGGATTGCACGCAGGTTCTCCGGCCGCTTGGGTGGAGA
GGCTATTCGGCTATGACTGGGCACAACAGACAATCGGCTGCTCTGATGCCGCCGTGTTCCGGCTGTCAGC
GCAGGGGCGCCCGGTTCTTTTTGTCAAGACCGACCTGTCCGGTGCCCTGAATGAACTGCAGGACGAGGCA
GCGCGGCTATCGTGGCTGGCCACGACGGGCGTTCCTTGCGCAGCTGTGCTCGACGTTGTCACTGAAGCGG
GAAGGGACTGGCTGCTATTGGGCGAAGTGCCGGGGCAGGATCTCCTGTCATCTCACCTTGCTCCTGCCGA
GAAAGTATCCATCATGGCTGATGCAATGCGGCGGCTGCATACGCTTGATCCGGCTACCTGCCCATTCGAC
CACCAAGCGAAACATCGCATCGAGCGAGCACGTACTCGGATGGAAGCCGGTCTTGTCGATCAGGATGATC
TGGACGAAGAGCATCAGGGGCTCGCGCCAGCCGAACTGTTCGCCAGGCTCAAGGCGCGCATGCCCGACGG
CGAGGATCTCGTCGTGACCCATGGCGATGCCTGCTTGCCGAATATCATGGTGGAAAATGGCCGCTTTTCT
GGATTCATCGACTGTGGCCGGCTGGGTGTGGCGGACCGCTATCAGGACATAGCGTTGGCTACCCGTGATA
TTGCTGAAGAGCTTGGCGGCGAATGGGCTGACCGCTTCCTCGTGCTTTACGGTATCGCCGCTCCCGATTC
GCAGCGCATCGCCTTCTATCGCCTTCTTGACGAGTTCTTCTGAGCGGGACTCTGGGGTTCGCGAAATGAC
CGACCAAGCGACGCCCAACCTGCCATCACGAGATTTCGATTCCACCGCCGCCTTCTATGAAAGGTTGGGC
TTCGGAATCGTTTTCCGGGACGCCGGCTGGATGATCCTCCAGCGCGGGGATCTCATGCTGGAGTTCTTCG
CCCACCCCAACTTGTTTATTGCAGCTTATAATGGTTACAAATAAAGCAATAGCATCACAAATTTCACAAA
TAAAGCATTTTTTTCACTGCATTCTAGTTGTGGTTTGTCCAAACTCATCAATGTATCTTATCATGTCTGT
ATACCGTCGACCTCTAGCTAGAGCTTGGCGTAATCATGGTCATAGCTGTTTCCTGTGTGAAATTGTTATC
CGCTCACAATTCCACACAACATACGAGCCGGAAGCATAAAGTGTAAAGCCTGGGGTGCCTAATGAGTGAG
CTAACTCACATTAATTGCGTTGCGCTCACTGCCCGCTTTCCAGTCGGGAAACCTGTCGTGCCAGCTGCAT
TAATGAATCGGCCAACGCGCGGGGAGAGGCGGTTTGCGTATTGGGCGCTCTTCCGCTTCCTCGCTCACTG
ACTCGCTGCGCTCGGTCGTTCGGCTGCGGCGAGCGGTATCAGCTCACTCAAAGGCGGTAATACGGTTATC
CACAGAATCAGGGGATAACGCAGGAAAGAACATGTGAGCAAAAGGCCAGCAAAAGGCCAGGAACCGTAAA
AAGGCCGCGTTGCTGGCCTTTTTCCATAGGCTCCGCCCCCCTGACGAGCATCACAAAAATCGACGCTCAA
GTCAGAGGTGGCGAAACCCGACAGGACTATAAAGATACCAGGCGTTTCCCCCTGGAAGCTCCCTCGTGCG
CTCTCCTGTTCCGACCCTGCCGCTTACCGGATACCTGTCCGCCTTTCTCCCTTCGGGAAGCGTGGCGCTT
TCTCATAGCTCACGCTGTAGGTATCTCAGTTCGGTGTAGGTCGTTCGCTCCAAGCTGGGCTGTGTGCACG
AACCCCCCGTTCAGCCCGACCGCTGCGCCTTATCCGGTAACTATCGTCTTGAGTCCAACCCGGTAAGACA
CGACTTATCGCCACTGGCAGCAGCCACTGGTAACAGGATTAGCAGAGCGAGGTATGTAGGCGGTGCTACA
GAGTTCTTGAAGTGGTGGCCTAACTACGGCTACACTAGAAGAACAGTATTTGGTATCTGCGCTCTGCTGA
AGCCAGTTACCTTCGGAAAAAGAGTTGGTAGCTCTTGATCCGGCAAACAAACCACCGCTGGTAGCGGTGG
TTTTTTTGTTTGCAAGCAGCAGATTACGCGCAGAAAAAAAGGATCTCAAGAAGATCCTTTGATCTTTTCT
ACGGGGTCTGACGCTCAGTGGAACGAAAACTCACGTTAAGGGATTTTGGTCATGAGATTATCAAAAAGGA
TCTTCACCTAGATCCTTTTAAATTAAAAATGAAGTTTTAAATCAATCTAAAGTATATATGAGTAAACTTG
GTCTGACAGTTACCAATGCTTAATCAGTGAGGCACCTATCTCAGCGATCTGTCTATTTCGTTCATCCATA
GTTGCCTGACTCCCCGTCGTGTAGATAACTACGATACGGGAGGGCTTACCATCTGGCCCCAGTGCTGCAA
TGATACCGCGAGACCCACGCTCACCGGCTCCAGATTTATCAGCAATAAACCAGCCAGCCGGAAGGGCCGA
GCGCAGAAGTGGTCCTGCAACTTTATCCGCCTCCATCCAGTCTATTAATTGTTGCCGGGAAGCTAGAGTA
AGTAGTTCGCCAGTTAATAGTTTGCGCAACGTTGTTGCCATTGCTACAGGCATCGTGGTGTCACGCTCGT
CGTTTGGTATGGCTTCATTCAGCTCCGGTTCCCAACGATCAAGGCGAGTTACATGATCCCCCATGTTGTG
CAAAAAAGCGGTTAGCTCCTTCGGTCCTCCGATCGTTGTCAGAAGTAAGTTGGCCGCAGTGTTATCACTC
ATGGTTATGGCAGCACTGCATAATTCTCTTACTGTCATGCCATCCGTAAGATGCTTTTCTGTGACTGGTG
AGTACTCAACCAAGTCATTCTGAGAATAGTGTATGCGGCGACCGAGTTGCTCTTGCCCGGCGTCAATACG
GGATAATACCGCGCCACATAGCAGAACTTTAAAAGTGCTCATCATTGGAAAACGTTCTTCGGGGCGAAAA
CTCTCAAGGATCTTACCGCTGTTGAGATCCAGTTCGATGTAACCCACTCGTGCACCCAACTGATCTTCAG
CATCTTTTACTTTCACCAGCGTTTCTGGGTGAGCAAAAACAGGAAGGCAAAATGCCGCAAAAAAGGGAAT
AAGGGCGACACGGAAATGTTGAATACTCATACTCTTCCTTTTTCAATATTATTGAAGCATTTATCAGGGT
TATTGTCTCATGAGCGGATACATATTTGAATGTATTTAGAAAAATAAACAAATAGGGGTTCCGCGCACAT
TTCCCCGAAAAGTGCCACCTGACGTCGACGGATCGGGAGATCTCCCGATCCCCTATGGTGCACTCTCAGT
ACAATCTGCTCTGATGCCGCATAGTTAAGCCAGTATCTGCTCCCTGCTTGTGTGTTGGAGGTCGCTGAGT
AGTGCGCGAGCAAAATTTAAGCTACAACAAGGCAAGGCTTGACCGACAATTGC
