>Addgene plasmid #161028 | PgACR1_EYFP_pcDNA3.1 | depositor partial sequence | sequence record 311972 | PgACR1 coding region
ATGGCCAACACCGACATCGGCGTGAATATCTTCCTGCTGATCGTGAGCATCATGGAGCTGCTGCTGCTGC
AGATCGGCCACATGAGAGATAAGGTGAAGTGGGAGGCCATGTGGGTCATCTTCATCGAGTGCGTGGCCTA
CGGCAGCTCCATCATCTCCCCCGACGAGGGCTTTGTGACAATGCACCTGGAGAACGGCATGCAGATCGAG
TGGCTGAGATATGTGGGCTGGATTCTGACCTGTCCTGTGCTGCTGATGACACTGGTGTCTATGACCACAG
CAGAGGGAACCAAGCCACCTACAGTGCGCCTGGTGCCTCTGCTGGTGTGCAATCTGACCATGGTGCTGTT
CGGCATCACATCCGGCTCTGTGCTGGAGCCAACCAAGTGGTACGTGTTTGGAATCGGCGTGTGCTTCGGA
GGAGTGGTGTTTTCTAGCGTGGTGCAGTGCCTGTGGGCCCTGTATTGTGACTCTCAGAACGATAGCATCA
AGTGCGTGAGCGCCCTGCTGGCCCTGACCTTCATCACAGGCTGGGGCATCTTCCCATGTAATTTTGTGGT
GGGCCACTCCGGCTTTGGCATCGTGTCTGACCAGTTCTACATCACCATGTTTGTGATCGGCGATCTGCTG
TCCAAGAACATCTGGGTGGCAGTGGCCGTGTGGAGGAACCACCTGGTGGACCTGGCCAATGCACAGCAGG
CAGATGAGGAGGCCGCCCTGGAGATGCAGCAGGCACAGCAGGGAGCAGACGGCAAGGCCGCCCTGGACCA
GATCGATGTGCAGCGGTTTGAGCAGGAGTCTGTGCCAGATTGGCGGGGCAATCCCAGAATGGCCCGGAGA
GGCAGCTGCTCCACCCTGATCCTGAACGAAGTGAATGCCGTGACACCCGAGAGGAAGCGC
